>Addgene plasmid #120508 | EF1a_MYC deltaHLH_P2A_Hygro_Barcode | addgene full sequence | sequence record 234930 | Addgene NGS Result
GTCGACGGATCGGGAGATCTCCCGATCCCCTATGGTGCACTCTCAGTACAATCTGCTCTGATGCCGCATA
GTTAAGCCAGTATCTGCTCCCTGCTTGTGTGTTGGAGGTCGCTGAGTAGTGCGCGAGCAAAATTTAAGCT
ACAACAAGGCAAGGCTTGACCGACAATTGCATGAAGAATCTGCTTAGGGTTAGGCGTTTTGCGCTGCTTC
GCGATGTACGGGCCAGATATACGCGTTGACATTGATTATTGACTAGTTATTAATAGTAATCAATTACGGG
GTCATTAGTTCATAGCCCATATATGGAGTTCCGCGTTACATAACTTACGGTAAATGGCCCGCCTGGCTGA
CCGCCCAACGACCCCCGCCCATTGACGTCAATAATGACGTATGTTCCCATAGTAACGCCAATAGGGACTT
TCCATTGACGTCAATGGGTGGAGTATTTACGGTAAACTGCCCACTTGGCAGTACATCAAGTGTATCATAT
GCCAAGTACGCCCCCTATTGACGTCAATGACGGTAAATGGCCCGCCTGGCATTATGCCCAGTACATGACC
TTATGGGACTTTCCTACTTGGCAGTACATCTACGTATTAGTCATCGCTATTACCATGGTGATGCGGTTTT
GGCAGTACATCAATGGGCGTGGATAGCGGTTTGACTCACGGGGATTTCCAAGTCTCCACCCCATTGACGT
CAATGGGAGTTTGTTTTGGCACCAAAATCAACGGGACTTTCCAAAATGTCGTAACAACTCCGCCCCATTG
ACGCAAATGGGCGGTAGGCGTGTACGGTGGGAGGTCTATATAAGCAGCGCGTTTTGCCTGTACTGGGTCT
CTCTGGTTAGACCAGATCTGAGCCTGGGAGCTCTCTGGCTAACTAGGGAACCCACTGCTTAAGCCTCAAT
AAAGCTTGCCTTGAGTGCTTCAAGTAGTGTGTGCCCGTCTGTTGTGTGACTCTGGTAACTAGAGATCCCT
CAGACCCTTTTAGTCAGTGTGGAAAATCTCTAGCAGTGGCGCCCGAACAGGGACTTGAAAGCGAAAGGGA
AACCAGAGGAGCTCTCTCGACGCAGGACTCGGCTTGCTGAAGCGCGCACGGCAAGAGGCGAGGGGCGGCG
ACTGGTGAGTACGCCAAAAATTTTGACTAGCGGAGGCTAGAAGGAGAGAGATGGGTGCGAGAGCGTCAGT
ATTAAGCGGGGGAGAATTAGATCGCGATGGGAAAAAATTCGGTTAAGGCCAGGGGGAAAGAAAAAATATA
AATTAAAACATATAGTATGGGCAAGCAGGGAGCTAGAACGATTCGCAGTTAATCCTGGCCTGTTAGAAAC
ATCAGAAGGCTGTAGACAAATACTGGGACAGCTACAACCATCCCTTCAGACAGGATCAGAAGAACTTAGA
TCATTATATAATACAGTAGCAACCCTCTATTGTGTGCATCAAAGGATAGAGATAAAAGACACCAAGGAAG
CTTTAGACAAGATAGAGGAAGAGCAAAACAAAAGTAAGACCACCGCACAGCAAGCGGCCGCTGATCTTCA
GACCTGGAGGAGGAGATATGAGGGACAATTGGAGAAGTGAATTATATAAATATAAAGTAGTAAAAATTGA
ACCATTAGGAGTAGCACCCACCAAGGCAAAGAGAAGAGTGGTGCAGAGAGAAAAAAGAGCAGTGGGAATA
GGAGCTTTGTTCCTTGGGTTCTTGGGAGCAGCAGGAAGCACTATGGGCGCAGCGTCAATGACGCTGACGG
TACAGGCCAGACAATTATTGTCTGGTATAGTGCAGCAGCAGAACAATTTGCTGAGGGCTATTGAGGCGCA
ACAGCATCTGTTGCAACTCACAGTCTGGGGCATCAAGCAGCTCCAGGCAAGAATCCTGGCTGTGGAAAGA
TACCTAAAGGATCAACAGCTCCTGGGGATTTGGGGTTGCTCTGGAAAACTCATTTGCACCACTGCTGTGC
CTTGGAATGCTAGTTGGAGTAATAAATCTCTGGAACAGATTTGGAATCACACGACCTGGATGGAGTGGGA
CAGAGAAATTAACAATTACACAAGCTTAATACACTCCTTAATTGAAGAATCGCAAAACCAGCAAGAAAAG
AATGAACAAGAATTATTGGAATTAGATAAATGGGCAAGTTTGTGGAATTGGTTTAACATAACAAATTGGC
TGTGGTATATAAAATTATTCATAATGATAGTAGGAGGCTTGGTAGGTTTAAGAATAGTTTTTGCTGTACT
TTCTATAGTGAATAGAGTTAGGCAGGGATATTCACCATTATCGTTTCAGACCCACCTCCCAACCCCGAGG
GGACCCGACAGGCCCGAAGGAATAGAAGAAGAAGGTGGAGAGAGAGACAGAGACAGATCCATTCGATTAG
TGAACGGATCGGCACTGCGTGCGCCAATTCTGCAGACAAATGGCAGTATTCATCCACAATTTTAAAAGAA
AAGGGGGGATTGGGGGGTACAGTGCAGGGGAAAGAATAGTAGACATAATAGCAACAGACATACAAACTAA
AGAATTACAAAAACAAATTACAAAAATTCAAAATTTTCGGGTTTATTACAGGGACAGCAGAGATCCAGTT
TGGTTAATTAATCGATAAGCTTTGCAAAGATGGATAAAGTTTTAAACAGAGAGGAATCTTTGCAGCTAAT
GGACCTTCTAGGTCTTGAAAGGAGTGGGAATTGGCTCCGGTGCCCGTCAGTGGGCAGAGCGCACATCGCC
CACAGTCCCCGAGAAGTTGGGGGGAGGGGTCGGCAATTGAACCGGTGCCTAGAGAAGGTGGCGCGGGGTA
AACTGGGAAAGTGATGTCGTGTACTGGCTCCGCCTTTTTCCCGAGGGTGGGGGAGAACCGTATATAAGTG
CAGTAGTCGCCGTGAACGTTCTTTTTCGCAACGGGTTTGCCGCCAGAACACAGGTAAGTGCCGTGTGTGG
TTCCCGCGGGCCTGGCCTCTTTACGGGTTATGGCCCTTGCGTGCCTTGAATTACTTCCACCTGGCTGCAG
TACGTGATTCTTGATCCCGAGCTTCGGGTTGGAAGTGGGTGGGAGAGTTCGAGGCCTTGCGCTTAAGGAG
CCCCTTCGCCTCGTGCTTGAGTTGAGGCCTGGCCTGGGCGCTGGGGCCGCCGCGTGCGAATCTGGTGGCA
CCTTCGCGCCTGTCTCGCTGCTTTCGATAAGTCTCTAGCCATTTAAAATTTTTGATGACCTGCTGCGACG
CTTTTTTTCTGGCAAGATAGTCTTGTAAATGCGGGCCAAGATCTGCACACTGGTATTTCGGTTTTTGGGG
CCGCGGGCGGCGACGGGGCCCGTGCGTCCCAGCGCACATGTTCGGCGAGGCGGGGCCTGCGAGCGCGGCC
ACCGAGAATCGGACGGGGGTAGTCTCAAGCTGGCCGGCCTGCTCTGGTGCCTGGCCTCGCGCCGCCGTGT
ATCGCCCCGCCCTGGGCGGCAAGGCTGGCCCGGTCGGCACCAGTTGCGTGAGCGGAAAGATGGCCGCTTC
CCGGCCCTGCTGCAGGGAGCTCAAAATGGAGGACGCGGCGCTCGGGAGAGCGGGCGGGTGAGTCACCCAC
ACAAAGGAAAAGGGCCTTTCCGTCCTCAGCCGTCGCTTCATGTGACTCCACGGAGTACCGGGCGCCGTCC
AGGCACCTCGATTAGTTCTCGAGCTTTTGGAGTACGTCGTCTTTAGGTTGGGGGGAGGGGTTTTATGCGA
TGGAGTTTCCCCACACTGAGTGGGTGGAGACTGAAGTTAGGCCAGCTTGGCACTTGATGTAATTCTCCTT
GGAATTTGCCCTTTTTGAGTTTGGATCTTGGTTCATTCTCAAGCCTCAGACAGTGGTTCAAAGTTTTTTT
CTTCCATTTCAGGTGTCGTGAGGAATTAGCTTGGTACTAATACGACTCACTATAGGGAGACCCAAGCTGG
CTAGGTAAGCTTGATATCGAATTCCTGCAGCCCGGGGGATCCCGCCACCATGCCCCTCAACGTTAGCTTC
ACCAACAGGAACTATGACCTCGACTACGACTCGGTGCAGCCGTATTTCTACTGCGACGAGGAGGAGAACT
TCTACCAGCAGCAGCAGCAGAGCGAGCTGCAGCCCCCGGCGCCCAGCGAGGATATCTGGAAGAAATTCGA
GCTGCTGCCCACCCCGCCCCTGTCCCCTAGCCGCCGCTCCGGGCTCTGCTCGCCCTCCTACGTTGCGGTC
ACACCCTTCTCCCTTCGGGGAGACAACGACGGCGGTGGCGGGAGCTTCTCCACGGCCGACCAGCTGGAGA
TGGTGACCGAGCTGCTGGGAGGAGACATGGTGAACCAGAGTTTCATCTGCGACCCGGACGACGAGACCTT
CATCAAAAACATCATCATCCAGGACTGTATGTGGAGCGGCTTCTCGGCCGCCGCCAAGCTCGTCTCAGAG
AAGCTGGCCTCCTACCAGGCTGCGCGCAAAGACAGCGGCAGCCCGAACCCCGCCCGCGGCCACAGCGTCT
GCTCCACCTCCAGCTTGTACCTGCAGGATCTGAGCGCCGCCGCCTCAGAGTGCATCGACCCCTCGGTGGT
CTTCCCCTACCCTCTCAACGACAGCAGCTCGCCCAAGTCCTGCGCCTCGCAAGACTCCAGCGCCTTCTCT
CCGTCCTCGGATTCTCTGCTCTCCTCGACGGAGTCCTCCCCGCAGGGCAGCCCCGAGCCCCTGGTGCTCC
ATGAGGAGACACCGCCCACCACCAGCAGCGACTCTGAGGAGGAACAAGAAGATGAGGAAGAAATCGATGT
TGTTTCTGTGGAAAAGAGGCAGGCTCCTGGCAAAAGGTCAGAGTCTGGATCACCTTCTGCTGGAGGCCAC
AGCAAACCTCCTCACAGCCCACTGGTCCTCAAGAGGTGCCACGTCTCCACACATCAGCACAACTACGCAG
CGCCTCCCTCCACTCGGAAGGACTATCCTGCTGCCAAGAGGGTCAAGTTGGACAGTGTCAGAGTCCTGAG
ACAGATCAGCAACAACCGAAAATGCACCAGCCCCAGGTCCTCGGACACCGAGGAGAATGTCAAGAGGCGA
ACACACAACGTCTTGGAGCGCCAGAGGAGGAACGGATCAGGTAGCGGTCAAAAGCTCATTTCTGAAGAGG
ACTTGTTGCGGAAACGACGAGAACAGTTGAAACACAAACTTGAACAGCTACGGAACTCTTGTGCGGGATC
CGGCGCAACAAACTTCTCTCTGCTGAAACAAGCCGGAGATGTCGAAGAGAATCCTGGACCGATGAAAAAG
CCTGAACTCACCGCGACGTCTGTCGAGAAGTTTCTGATCGAAAAGTTCGACAGCGTCTCCGACCTGATGC
AGCTCTCGGAGGGCGAAGAATCTCGTGCTTTCAGCTTCGATGTAGGAGGGCGTGGATATGTCCTGCGGGT
AAATAGCTGCGCCGATGGTTTCTACAAAGATCGTTATGTTTATCGGCACTTTGCATCGGCCGCGCTCCCG
ATTCCGGAAGTGCTTGACATTGGGGAATTCAGCGAGAGCCTGACCTATTGCATCTCCCGCCGTGCACAGG
GTGTCACGTTGCAAGACCTGCCTGAAACCGAACTGCCCGCTGTTCTGCAGCCGGTCGCGGAGGCCATGGA
TGCGATCGCTGCGGCCGATCTTAGCCAGACGAGCGGGTTCGGCCCATTCGGACCGCAAGGAATCGGTCAA
TACACTACATGGCGTGATTTCATATGCGCGATTGCTGATCCCCATGTGTATCACTGGCAAACTGTGATGG
ACGACACCGTCAGTGCGTCCGTCGCGCAGGCTCTCGATGAGCTGATGCTTTGGGCCGAGGACTGCCCCGA
AGTCCGGCACCTCGTGCACGCGGATTTCGGCTCCAACAATGTCCTGACGGACAATGGCCGCATAACAGCG
GTCATTGACTGGAGCGAGGCGATGTTCGGGGATTCCCAATACGAGGTCGCCAACATCTTCTTCTGGAGGC
CGTGGTTGGCTTGTATGGAGCAGCAGACGCGCTACTTCGAGCGGAGGCATCCGGAGCTTGCAGGATCGCC
GCGGCTCCGGGCGTATATGCTCCGCATTGGTCTTGACCAACTCTATCAGAGCTTGGTTGACGGCAATTTC
GATGATGCAGCTTGGGCGCAGGGTCGATGCGACGCAATCGTCCGATCCGGAGCCGGGACTGTCGGGCGTA
CACAAATCGCCCGCAGAAGCGCGGCCGTCTGGACCGATGGCTGTGTAGAAGTACTCGCCGATAGTGGAAA
CCGACGCCCCAGCACTCGTCCGAGGGCAAAGGAATAAGTTAGAACTATTTCCTGGCTGTTACGCGTTCAA
CCGTTCTATTGCTGCCTACTGACGGGCTTGTTAAACAGTGAACCGCCCGCCCCACAACCCGCAGCGCCCG
ACCGAAAGGAGCGCACGACCCCATGCATCGAACAAAAGAAAAGGGGGGACTGGAAGGGCTAATTCACTCC
CAACGAAGACAAGATATCATAACTTCGTATAGCATACATTATACGAAGTTATCGGCTAGCTGGTCCGGAC
TGTACTGGGTCTCTCTGGTTAGACCAGATCTGAGCCTGGGAGCTCTCTGGCTAACTAGGGAACCCACTGC
TTAAGCCTCAATAAAGCTTGCCTTGAGTGCTTCAAGTAGTGTGTGCCCGTCTGTTGTGTGACTCTGGTAA
CTAGAGATCCCTCAGACCCTTTTAGTCAGTGTGGAAAATCTCTAGCAGGGCCCGTTTAAACCCGCTGATC
AGCCTCGACTGTGCCTTCTAGTTGCCAGCCATCTGTTGTTTGCCCCTCCCCCGTGCCTTCCTTGACCCTG
GAAGGTGCCACTCCCACTGTCCTTTCCTAATAAAATGAGGAAATTGCATCGCATTGTCTGAGTAGGTGTC
ATTCTATTCTGGGGGGTGGGGTGGGGCAGGACAGCAAGGGGGAGGATTGGGAAGACAATAGCAGGCATGC
TGGGGATGCGGTGGGCTCTATGGCTTCTGAGGCGGAAAGAACCAGCTGGGGCTCTAGGGGGTATCCCC
[124 nt withheld, positions 6999-7122]
C
[91 nt withheld, positions 7124-7214]
A
[49 nt withheld, positions 7216-7264]
CCTTTGACGTTGGAGTCCACGTTCTTT
[37 nt withheld, positions 7292-7328]
ACCCTATCTCGGTCTATTCTTTTGATTTATAAGGGATTTTGCCGATTTCGGCCTATTGGTTAAAAAATGA
GCTGATTTAACAAAAATTTAACGCGAATTAATTCTGTGGAATGTGTGTCAGTTAGGGTGTGGAAAGTCCC
CAGGCTCCCCAGCAGGCAGAAGTATGCAAAGCATGCATCTCAATTAGTCAGCAACCAGGTGTGGAAAGTC
CCCAGGCTCCCCAGCAGGCAGAAGTATGCAAAGCATGCATCTCAATTAGTCAGCAACCATAGTCCCGCCC
CTAACTCCGCCCATCCCGCCCCTAACTCCGCCCAGTTCCGCCCATTCTCCGCCCCATGGCTGACTAATTT
TTTTTATTTATGCAGAGGCCGAGGCCGCCTCTGCCTCTGAGCTATTCCAGAAGTAGTGAGGAGGCTTTTT
TGGAGGCCTAGGCTTTTGCAAAAAGCTCCCGGGAGCTTGTATATCCATTTTCGGATCTGATCAGCACGTG
TTGACAATTAATCATCGGCATAGTATATCGGCATAGTATAATACGACAAGGTGAGGAACTAAACCATGGC
CAAGTTGACCAGTGCCGTTCCGGTGCTCACCGCGCGCGACGTCGCCGGAGCGGTCGAGTTCTGGACCGAC
CGGCTCGGGTTCTCCCGGGACTTCGTGGAGGACGACTTCGCCGGTGTGGTCCGGGACGACGTGACCCTGT
TCATCAGCGCGGTCCAGGACCAGGTGGTGCCGGACAACACCCTGGCCTGGGTGTGGGTGCGCGGCCTGGA
CGAGCTGTACGCCGAGTGGTCGGAGGTCGTGTCCACGAACTTCCGGGACGCCTCCGGGCCGGCCATGACC
GAGATCGGCGAGCAGCCGTGGGGGCGGGAGTTCGCCCTGCGCGACCCGGCCGGCAACTGCGTGCACTTCG
TGGCCGAGGAGCAGGACTGACACGTGCTACGAGATTTCGATTCCACCGCCGCCTTCTATGAAAGGTTGGG
CTTCGGAATCGTTTTCCGGGACGCCGGCTGGATGATCCTCCAGCGCGGGGATCTCATGCTGGAGTTCTTC
GCCCACCCCAACTTGTTTATTGCAGCTTATAATGGTTACAAATAAAGCAATAGCATCACAAATTTCACAA
ATAAAGCATTTTTTTCACTGCATTCTAGTTGTGGTTTGTCCAAACTCATCAATGTATCTTATCATGTCTG
TATACCGTCGACCTCTAGCTAGAGCTTGGCGTAATCATGGTCATAGCTGTTTCCTGTGTGAAATTGTTAT
CCGCTCACAATTCCACACAACATACGAGCCGGAAGCATAAAGTGTAAAGCCTGGGGTGCCTAATGAGTGA
GCTAACTCACATTAATTGCGTTGCGCTCACTGCCCGCTTTCCAGTCGGGAAACCTGTCGTGCCAGCTGCA
TTAATGAATCGGCCAACGCGCGGGGAGAGGCGGTTTGCGTATTGGGCGCTCTTCCGCTTCCTCGCTCACT
GACTCGCTGCGCTCGGTCGTTCGGCTGCGGCGAGCGGTATCAGCTCACTCAAAGGCGGTAATACGGTTAT
CCACAGAATCAGGGGATAACGCAGGAAAGAACATGTGAGCAAAAGGCCAGCAAAAGGCCAGGAACCGTAA
AAAGGCCGCGTTGCTGGCGTTTTTCCATAGGCTCCGCCCCCCTGACGAGCATCACAAAAATCGACGCTCA
AGTCAGAGGTGGCGAAACCCGACAGGACTATAAAGATACCAGGCGTTTCCCCCTGGAAGCTCCCTCGTGC
GCTCTCCTGTTCCGACCCTGCCGCTTACCGGATACCTGTCCGCCTTTCTCCCTTCGGGAAGCGTGGCGCT
TTCTCATAGCTCACGCTGTAGGTATCTCAGTTCGGTGTAGGTCGTTCGCTCCAAGCTGGGCTGTGTGCAC
GAACCCCCCGTTCAGCCCGACCGCTGCGCCTTATCCGGTAACTATCGTCTTGAGTCCAACCCGGTAAGAC
ACGACTTATCGCCACTGGCAGCAGCCACTGGTAACAGGATTAGCAGAGCGAGGTATGTAGGCGGTGCTAC
AGAGTTCTTGAAGTGGTGGCCTAACTACGGCTACACTAGAAGAACAGTATTTGGTATCTGCGCTCTGCTG
AAGCCAGTTACCTTCGGAAAAAGAGTTGGTAGCTCTTGATCCGGCAAACAAACCACCGCTGGTAGCGGTG
GTTTTTTTGTTTGCAAGCAGCAGATTACGCGCAGAAAAAAAGGATCTCAAGAAGATCCTTTGATCTTTTC
TACGGGGTCTGACGCTCAGTGGAACGAAAACTCACGTTAAGGGATTTTGGTCATGAGATTATCAAAAAGG
ATCTTCACCTAGATCCTTTTAAATTAAAAATGAAGTTTTAAATCAATCTAAAGTATATATGAGTAAACTT
GGTCTGACAGTTACCAATGCTTAATCAGTGAGGCACCTATCTCAGCGATCTGTCTATTTCGTTCATCCAT
AGTTGCCTGACTCCCCGTCGTGTAGATAACTACGATACGGGAGGGCTTACCATCTGGCCCCAGTGCTGCA
ATGATACCGCGAGACCCACGCTCACCGGCTCCAGATTTATCAGCAATAAACCAGCCAGCCGGAAGGGCCG
AGCGCAGAAGTGGTCCTGCAACTTTATCCGCCTCCATCCAGTCTATTAATTGTTGCCGGGAAGCTAGAGT
AAGTAGTTCGCCAGTTAATAGTTTGCGCAACGTTGTTGCCATTGCTACAGGCATCGTGGTGTCACGCTCG
TCGTTTGGTATGGCTTCATTCAGCTCCGGTTCCCAACGATCAAGGCGAGTTACATGATCCCCCATGTTGT
GCAAAAAAGCGGTTAGCTCCTTCGGTCCTCCGATCGTTGTCAGAAGTAAGTTGGCCGCAGTGTTATCACT
CATGGTTATGGCAGCACTGCATAATTCTCTTACTGTCATGCCATCCGTAAGATGCTTTTCTGTGACTGGT
GAGTACTCAACCAAGTCATTCTGAGAATAGTGTATGCGGCGACCGAGTTGCTCTTGCCCGGCGTCAATAC
GGGATAATACCGCGCCACATAGCAGAACTTTAAAAGTGCTCATCATTGGAAAACGTTCTTCGGGGCGAAA
ACTCTCAAGGATCTTACCGCTGTTGAGATCCAGTTCGATGTAACCCACTCGTGCACCCAACTGATCTTCA
GCATCTTTTACTTTCACCAGCGTTTCTGGGTGAGCAAAAACAGGAAGGCAAAATGCCGCAAAAAAGGGAA
TAAGGGCGACACGGAAATGTTGAATACTCATACTCTTCCTTTTTCAATATTATTGAAGCATTTATCAGGG
TTATTGTCTCATGAGCGGATACATATTTGAATGTATTTAGAAAAATAAACAAATAGGGGTTCCGCGCACA
TTTCCCCGAAAAGTGCCACCTGAC
Features (pLannotate 1.2.2; 34 found; start..end, strand, type, name):
     31..83      -  misc_feature   bom (fragment): basis of mobility region from pBR322
    238..617     +  enhancer       CMV enhancer: human cytomegalovirus immediate early enhancer
    618..817     +  promoter       CMV promoter: human cytomegalovirus (CMV) immediate early promoter
    835..1015    +  LTR            5' LTR (truncated): truncated 5' long terminal repeat (LTR) from HIV-1
   1062..1187    +  misc_feature   HIV-1 Ψ: packaging signal of human immunodeficiency virus type 1
   1171..1534    +  CDS            HIV-1 gag (fragment): gag protein from human immunodeficiency virus 1; gag
   1680..1913    +  misc_feature   RRE: The Rev response element (RRE) of HIV-1 allows for Rev-dependent mRNA export from the nucleus to the cytoplasm.
   2290..2390    +  CDS            Rev (fragment): human immunodeficiency virus 1 (HIV-1) Rev protein; rev; enhances nuclear export of unspliced and incompletely spliced viral mRNAs
   2440..2557    +  misc_feature   cPPT/CTS: central polypurine tract and central termination sequence of HIV-1
   2620..2686    +  CDS            small t antigen (fragment): SV40 (simian virus 40) small t antigen
   2693..3871    +  promoter       EF-1α promoter: strong constitutive promoter for human elongation factor EF-1α
   3888..3906    +  promoter       T7 promoter: promoter for bacteriophage T7 RNA polymerase
   3926..3962    -  misc_feature   MCS (fragment): pBluescript multiple cloning site
   3970..5074    +  CDS            c-Myc (fragment): human c-Myc proto-oncogene
   5089..5115    +  CDS            Myc (fragment): Myc (human c-Myc proto-oncogene) epitope tag
   5242..6264    +  CDS            hph: KHYB_ECOLX - Experimental evidence at protein level: Swiss-Prot protein existence level 1. The aminoglycoside phosphotransferases achieve inactivation of their antibiotic substrates by phosphorylation. Only phosphorylates hygromycin and closely related compounds such as demethyl analogs and destomycin. From Escherichia coli.
   6348..6461    +  CDS            nef (fragment): NEF_HV1LA - Experimental evidence at protein level: Swiss-Prot protein existence level 1. Extracellular Nef protein targets CD4(+) T-lymphocytes for apoptosis by interacting with CXCR4 surface receptors. From Human immunodeficiency virus type 1 group M subtype B (isolate Lai) (HIV-1).
   6459..6492    +  protein_bind   loxP: Cre-mediated recombination occurs in the 8-bp core sequence (GCATACAT). Cre recombinase
   6517..6697    +  LTR            5' LTR (truncated): truncated 5' long terminal repeat (LTR) from HIV-1
   6729..6953    +  polyA_signal   bGH poly(A) signal: bovine growth hormone polyadenylation signal
   6957..6978    +  promoter       SV40 promoter (fragment): SV40 enhancer and early promoter
   6999..7427    +  rep_origin     f1 ori (sequence partly withheld): f1 bacteriophage origin of replication; arrow indicates direction of (+) strand synthesis
   7441..7770    +  promoter       SV40 promoter: SV40 enhancer and early promoter
   7818..7865    +  promoter       EM7 promoter: synthetic bacterial promoter&nbsp
   7884..8258    +  CDS            BleoR: antibiotic-binding protein; Sh ble from Streptoalloteichus hindustanus; confers resistance to bleomycin, phleomycin, and Zeocin™
   8268..8393    +  CDS            ble (fragment): BLE_KLEPN - Experimental evidence at protein level: Swiss-Prot protein existence level 1. Binding protein with a strong affinity to the bleomycin family of antibiotics. Binds to CL990; an antimitotic-antibiotic compound. From Klebsiella pneumoniae.
   8388..8509    +  polyA_signal   SV40 poly(A) signal: SV40 polyadenylation signal
   8580..8602    -  protein_bind   lac operator (fragment): The lac repressor binds to the lac operator to inhibit transcription in E. coli. This inhibition can be relieved by adding lactose or isopropyl-β-D-thiogalactopyranoside (IPTG). lac repressor encoded by lacI
   8606..8636    -  promoter       lac promoter: promoter for the E. coli lac operon
   8651..8672    -  protein_bind   CAP binding site: CAP binding activates transcription in the presence of cAMP. E. coli catabolite activator protein
   8685..8777    -  CDS            lacI (fragment): lac repressor; lacI; The lac repressor binds to the lac operator to inhibit transcription in E. coli. This inhibition can be relieved by adding lactose or isopropyl-β-D-thiogalactopyranoside (IPTG).
   8960..9548    -  rep_origin     ori: high-copy-number ColE1/pMB1/pBR322/pUC origin of replication
   9719..10579   -  CDS            AmpR: β-lactamase; bla; confers resistance to ampicillin, carbenicillin, and related antibiotics
  10580..10684   -  promoter       AmpR promoter: bla
