[The description below was written by a language model from this plasmid's Addgene catalogue record and pLannotate feature annotations shown in this document.]
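Description:
EF1a_MYC deltaHLH_P2A_Hygro_Barcode is a lentiviral transfer plasmid of about 10.7 kb for constitutive expression of a human MYC mutant lacking the helix-loop-helix motif in mammalian cells. The parental backbone is not named in the record. In bacteria it is maintained through a high-copy ColE1/pUC-type origin and selected with ampicillin via the β-lactamase gene. An f1 origin is also annotated. Outside the viral region there is an SV40/EM7-driven bleomycin/Zeocin resistance cassette with an SV40 polyadenylation signal, although the catalogue lists only hygromycin as the mammalian selectable marker.

The viral genome is transcribed from a CMV enhancer/promoter fused to a truncated HIV-1 5' LTR, an arrangement typical of Tat-independent packaging systems. It is followed by the Ψ packaging signal with a gag fragment, the Rev response element and the cPPT/CTS. Downstream, the EF-1α promoter drives the MYC deltaHLH coding sequence. The annotation tool's separate "Myc epitope tag" fragment probably reflects the native C-terminal MYC sequence retained after the deletion. According to the construct name, the insert is joined by a P2A self-cleaving peptide to the hygromycin phosphotransferase gene (hph), so a single transcript yields both the MYC variant and the resistance protein used to select transduced cells. The P2A and the barcode are not annotated in the feature table. The barcode is described as allowing detection of the transcript in single-cell RNA-seq. A loxP site precedes the truncated 3' LTR, which is followed by a bGH polyadenylation signal.

The construct was made for pooled overexpression screens that pair fitness measurements with single-cell transcriptomic readout in studies of cellular reprogramming.
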