Addgene plasmid #120508: EF1a_MYC deltaHLH_P2A_Hygro_Barcode
Purpose: Barcoded lentiviral vector to express MYC deltaHLH in mammalian cells under control of EF1a promoter. Barcoded for transcript detection in single cell RNA-seq.
Depositing lab: Prashant Mali. Depositing organization: University of California, San Diego (UCSD). Publication: Mapping Cellular Reprogramming via Pooled Overexpression Screens with Paired Fitness and Single-Cell RNA-Sequencing Readout. Parekh U, Wu Y, Zhao D, Worlikar A, Shah N, Zhang K, Mali P. Cell Syst. 2018 Nov 12. pii: S2405-4712(18)30433-2. doi: 10.1016/j.cels.2018.10.008. PubMed 30448000.
Backbone
  Vector backbone: Unknown
  Backbone size w/o insert (bp): 9514
  Vector type: Lentiviral
  Selectable markers: Hygromycin
Growth in bacteria
  Bacterial resistance: Ampicillin, 100 μg/mL
  Growth temperature: 37°C
  Growth strain: Stbl3
  Copy number: High Copy
Gene/Insert
  Gene/Insert name: MYC deltaHLH
  Species: H. sapiens (human)
  Insert size (bp): 1206
  Mutation: Deletion of helix-loop-helix motif
  Entrez Gene: MYC (a.k.a. MRTL, MYCC, bHLHe39, c-Myc)
  Promoter: EF1a
  Cloning method: Gibson Cloning
  Sequencing primers: 5′ 5'-ttctcaagcctcagacagtgg-3'
Terms and licenses: Academic/Nonprofit Terms; Industry Terms: Not Available to Industry
Depositor comments: 5' cloning site: BamHI (not destroyed), 3' cloning site: BamHI (not destroyed).
How to cite: EF1a_MYC deltaHLH_P2A_Hygro_Barcode was a gift from Prashant Mali (Addgene plasmid # 120508 ; http://n2t.net/addgene:120508 ; RRID:Addgene_120508)
