>Addgene plasmid #120508 | EF1a_MYC deltaHLH_P2A_Hygro_Barcode | depositor partial sequence | sequence record 228892 | MYC deltaHLH gene
ATGCCCCTCAACGTTAGCTTCACCAACAGGAACTATGACCTCGACTACGACTCGGTGCAGCCGTATTTCT
ACTGCGACGAGGAGGAGAACTTCTACCAGCAGCAGCAGCAGAGCGAGCTGCAGCCCCCGGCGCCCAGCGA
GGATATCTGGAAGAAATTCGAGCTGCTGCCCACCCCGCCCCTGTCCCCTAGCCGCCGCTCCGGGCTCTGC
TCGCCCTCCTACGTTGCGGTCACACCCTTCTCCCTTCGGGGAGACAACGACGGCGGTGGCGGGAGCTTCT
CCACGGCCGACCAGCTGGAGATGGTGACCGAGCTGCTGGGAGGAGACATGGTGAACCAGAGTTTCATCTG
CGACCCGGACGACGAGACCTTCATCAAAAACATCATCATCCAGGACTGTATGTGGAGCGGCTTCTCGGCC
GCCGCCAAGCTCGTCTCAGAGAAGCTGGCCTCCTACCAGGCTGCGCGCAAAGACAGCGGCAGCCCGAACC
CCGCCCGCGGCCACAGCGTCTGCTCCACCTCCAGCTTGTACCTGCAGGATCTGAGCGCCGCCGCCTCAGA
GTGCATCGACCCCTCGGTGGTCTTCCCCTACCCTCTCAACGACAGCAGCTCGCCCAAGTCCTGCGCCTCG
CAAGACTCCAGCGCCTTCTCTCCGTCCTCGGATTCTCTGCTCTCCTCGACGGAGTCCTCCCCGCAGGGCA
GCCCCGAGCCCCTGGTGCTCCATGAGGAGACACCGCCCACCACCAGCAGCGACTCTGAGGAGGAACAAGA
AGATGAGGAAGAAATCGATGTTGTTTCTGTGGAAAAGAGGCAGGCTCCTGGCAAAAGGTCAGAGTCTGGA
TCACCTTCTGCTGGAGGCCACAGCAAACCTCCTCACAGCCCACTGGTCCTCAAGAGGTGCCACGTCTCCA
CACATCAGCACAACTACGCAGCGCCTCCCTCCACTCGGAAGGACTATCCTGCTGCCAAGAGGGTCAAGTT
GGACAGTGTCAGAGTCCTGAGACAGATCAGCAACAACCGAAAATGCACCAGCCCCAGGTCCTCGGACACC
GAGGAGAATGTCAAGAGGCGAACACACAACGTCTTGGAGCGCCAGAGGAGGAACGGATCAGGTAGCGGTC
AAAAGCTCATTTCTGAAGAGGACTTGTTGCGGAAACGACGAGAACAGTTGAAACACAAACTTGAACAGCT
ACGGAACTCTTGTGCG
