>Addgene plasmid #120508 | EF1a_MYC deltaHLH_P2A_Hygro_Barcode | depositor partial sequence | sequence record 228893 | MYC deltaHLH barcode
TTCAACCGTTCTATTGCTGC
